Addgene plasmid #241719: pBHM2672
Purpose: (Empty Backbone) Integration of DNA into Cryptococcus neoformans Safe Haven 1 locus, contains BLE marker for selection on phleomycin
Depositing lab: Hiten Madhani. Depositing organization: University of California, San Francisco (UCSF). Publication: CRISPR/Cas9-compatible plasmids enabling seven dominant genetic selection methods for the human fungal pathogen Cryptococcus neoformans. Boucher MJ, Madhani HD. Microbiol Spectr. 2025 Sep 25:e0193525. doi: 10.1128/spectrum.01935-25. PubMed 40996288.
Backbone
  Vector backbone: pSDMA25
  Backbone manufacturer: James Fraser (Addgene Plasmid #67940)
  Modifications to backbone: Removed NAT resistance marker from pSDMA25 and replaced with synthesized BLE marker. The BLE coding sequence was codon-optimized for Cryptococcus neoformans and contains an intron.
  Vector type: Yeast Expression
  Selectable markers: Phleomycin
Growth in bacteria
  Bacterial resistance: Ampicillin, 100 μg/mL
  Growth temperature: 37°C
  Growth strain: DH5alpha
  Copy number: High Copy
Gene/Insert
  Cloning method: Gibson Cloning
Terms and licenses: Academic/Nonprofit Terms; Industry Terms: Not Available to Industry
How to cite: pBHM2672 was a gift from Hiten Madhani (Addgene plasmid # 241719 ; http://n2t.net/addgene:241719 ; RRID:Addgene_241719)
