[The description below was written by a language model from this plasmid's Addgene catalogue record and pLannotate feature annotations shown in this document.]
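Description:
pBHM2672 is an empty integration backbone for the human fungal pathogen Cryptococcus neoformans, designed to target DNA to the Safe Haven 1 locus, a genomic site used to insert transgenes with minimal disruption of neighbouring genes. It derives from pSDMA25, from which the nourseothricin (NAT) resistance marker was removed and replaced by Gibson assembly with a synthesized BLE marker conferring phleomycin resistance. The BLE coding sequence, encoding the bleomycin-family binding protein originally from Streptoalloteichus hindustanus, was codon-optimized for C. neoformans and carries an intron. This matches the feature table, where ble is detected as two separate fragments on the same strand with a short gap between them. The promoter and terminator driving BLE and the Safe Haven homology regions are not annotated in the feature table and are not detailed in the record, although large unannotated stretches of the 5,740 nt sequence presumably hold them.

The bacterial portion is pBluescript-like: a high-copy ColE1/pUC origin, an ampicillin resistance gene with its own promoter, fragments of f1/M13 phage origin, and a multiple cloning site flanked by T7 and T3 promoters within a lacZα fragment, downstream of the lac promoter, operator and CAP site. The cloning site is where a user would place the sequence to be integrated, such as a complementation allele or tagged gene. The plasmid belongs to a set described as CRISPR/Cas9-compatible and offering several dominant selection markers for C. neoformans. This version extends the options to phleomycin selection, which is useful when other markers are already present in a strain.
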