Features (pLannotate 1.2.2; 15 found; start..end, strand, type, name):
   1819..2064    -  CDS            ble (fragment): BLE_STRHI - Experimental evidence at protein level: Swiss-Prot protein existence level 1. Binding protein with a strong affinity to the bleomycin family of antibiotics. From Streptoalloteichus hindustanus.
   2117..2242    -  CDS            ble (fragment): BLE_STRHI - Experimental evidence at protein level: Swiss-Prot protein existence level 1. Binding protein with a strong affinity to the bleomycin family of antibiotics. From Streptoalloteichus hindustanus.
   3093..3224    +  rep_origin     M13 ori (fragment): M13 bacteriophage origin of replication; arrow indicates direction of (+) strand synthesis
   3228..3383    -  CDS            lacZα (fragment): LacZα fragment of β-galactosidase; lacZ fragment
   3391..3409    +  promoter       T7 promoter: promoter for bacteriophage T7 RNA polymerase
   3418..3525    -  misc_feature   MCS: pBluescript multiple cloning site
   3538..3556    -  promoter       T3 promoter: promoter for bacteriophage T3 RNA polymerase
   3601..3617    -  protein_bind   lac operator: The lac repressor binds to the lac operator to inhibit transcription in E. coli. This inhibition can be relieved by adding lactose or isopropyl-β-D-thiogalactopyranoside (IPTG). lac repressor encoded by lacI
   3625..3655    -  promoter       lac promoter: promoter for the E. coli lac operon
   3670..3691    -  protein_bind   CAP binding site: CAP binding activates transcription in the presence of cAMP. E. coli catabolite activator protein
   3704..3796    -  CDS            lacI (fragment): lac repressor; lacI; The lac repressor binds to the lac operator to inhibit transcription in E. coli. This inhibition can be relieved by adding lactose or isopropyl-β-D-thiogalactopyranoside (IPTG).
   3979..4567    -  rep_origin     ori: high-copy-number ColE1/pMB1/pBR322/pUC origin of replication
   4738..5598    -  CDS            AmpR: β-lactamase; bla; confers resistance to ampicillin, carbenicillin, and related antibiotics
   5599..5703    -  promoter       AmpR promoter: bla
   5730..6       +  rep_origin     f1 ori (fragment) (across the origin): f1 bacteriophage origin of replication; arrow indicates direction of (+) strand synthesis
>Addgene plasmid #241719 | pBHM2672 | addgene full sequence | sequence record 480869 | Addgene NGS Result
AGCGGCAAGATCTGCCCATAGACTTCAAATCATGGAATTGGACGTTTATCTTCTTGCTTTGGATATCCAC
CCTATCGTACAATCTTGGCACTTTGGATCATACGAGGCACTTTGCGGACTAGGGAATGGTTATCATCAAT
TTCTTGGACCTCTCCATGACACCTGGCATCGTCGAGCTACCACAGCCCCCTGAATTCTTAAAGGCGAACC
CCCCTTCCTAGGAACCTTGAGCGCTGGACTGGATGGCACTCTGAGACCGCCTATGCTTAAGGACGCGAGC
TTACCCTTCCATTGATGGAAGTCGATCATTTATGATAATAGAACACGGCGGAACTTGACTTTACAGGCCA
AGGGAAGCAACAGGAGAAGAAGCTAAGGTTATAACAGGCTCAGCATATTTGTATATACGGTGCCATTCAA
CGCTGAACACTTTGTACTCACGGTCTGCCCGTTGAATAACACCATCTGCTGATGATCATCCCAATTTGTG
AGTCTTATTTGCCATTGATCCTGGTGTATAACCGATACTGAAGCCCTTTAGGTCTGATCAGTTATAGACG
TGGTATATTCATTCTTCCTAGATTAGCTATGCCGAAAGAGATGGATACCTTGATGTGACTGGAATGCCAT
GAAGCAGGAGATTGTAGCAGCTCAAATTGGAGAAGGATGTTGCAACCGTCGGCCGTGAAGGTCTTGTCAT
ATCTTTGTCTGCCTGGGAGAATATGTACAAGTGCCCCGATGTTACTGATGGAAAACATCGTGTGGCGCGC
CACGATACTTGTGTTAATTAAACCAAACCAGTCTGTGCCAAGTGGATTGCTTATGCATCGAGTGGCGAGC
CCACTGACCTCTGGGCCCCTTTTTTGAACTATAAAAAGCGGCCAAGTCTGATTTCGGTCTCACAATCATC
AACATCGACTTCTCTTTTCGCCTCGATCAACCTAAACAACGGTCACTCAGCCATGAACTGGACAATGGAA
TATTTCGCCTTGCCTTGGATCTTTGGCCTCTAGACTCAATCAACGTCAGGATAAAGGTGAGCATAGGTTG
CTCACTCACTGTAGCCTTTTTTTCCCTTCTTCTTGGTCCAGATGGTTCCCAAGGCTCTATAAAGTGTATC
TGTCAGTTCCACTTCCTTACTCCGAAGCGATTCAGAGTTGTAAAGTGCGTCTGACCCCCTGATTATATCT
CAAAGTCCCTTCACAAATTCAGACATGATGCGATAAAGTGCCGGATTGTCATTCGCGTCTTGTGACTGTA
TAGAAAGTGCCGGCATCCTCTTTTCTTTTCCTCTTTGGCCGAGCGACTCAGAGTTGTGAAGCCTGCTGGT
ATCTGTCTGTTCCCTTGCCCTGATAAAGAATATCGAAGAGCATTTCTTTGATTCACAATACGTTGACGAA
TGGTGTGATGGATCCTAAGCAGCGCCAGCCCTTTGAACTTGTGTCGAAAAAAAAAAAAAAACAGCATATG
ATACGTAAAGGGAAGAAAAGGATGGAGCTGACTGTTTTGACAGGCATAATTTTGAGCGTGCTTCATTGGC
CGGTTTATCTGTATTAACACGGAAGAGATGTAGAAACTAGCTTCCTGGTTTCAGAGACAAGGAGCCATGA
AGATCCTGAGGATTCAACGGCGTTGCTGAGGGTGGGAAGGATGGTATTGTTGTCTGTAGATAGATTAATG
GGCATATAATGTCAAAAAAGATGATTGACACGATGTCTGTCTCGAATTCGCAGTGTGCTAAAATTGTATC
ACTTCTCTAATATGTATATATACACCCTCTAAGGAAAATTAACCCCTTACCGCCTTCACGAATTCTTAGT
CCTGCTCCTCGGCGACGAAGTGGACACAGTTACCGGCGGGGTCTCGGAGGGCGAACTCTCGACCCCAGGG
CTGCTCACCGATCTCGGTCATGGCGGGACCGGAGGCGTCTCGGAAGTTGGTGGAGACGACCTCGGACCAC
TCGGCGTAGAGCTCGTCGAGACCTCGGACCCAGACCCAGGCGAGGGTGTTGTCGGGGACGACCTGGTCCT
GGACGGCGGAGATGAAGAGGGTGACGTCGTCTCGCTGTCGGGAGATGTTAGTGGAGTAACATGTTGCGGG
AAACGGGGTTACATACGACGACACCGGCGAAGTCGTCCTCGACGAAGTCTCGGGAGAAACCGAGTCGGTC
GGTCCAGAACTCGACGGCACCGGCGACGTCTCGGGCGGTGAGGACGGGGACGGCGGAGGTGAGCTTGGCC
ATGGCGGCCGCCATAGACATGTTGGGCGAGTTTACTAATGGAAAAAGACAATTAGCAAAGAGGCTGCATA
TTAGGAGACGCGGTGAAGATTGGGGAGGACAATAGGGTCCGTGCACCAAAAAGTCCTGACGGCAGCTCTG
TTCAACGCACATCCATCTCTTCCAGCTATGCGTGTGGCACCAGCACGGATGGATTGTTGCACCAAAAGGA
CAAGGCGAGATGGATGCAGGTCGAGGCGATGCGGTGCTATCGGCCCTCGTTGTCGAACGCCACGTCGTCC
TCTCGGCGACCGTCAATCCTGGAAGGAAATGACCAAGCGTGCACCCAGCATCCAGCATCCAACATCCAGC
ACCCAGCACCTAGCACCCATGATCCAATGGCCGGCATGCAGATCAGCGTGGGGAGAGCACCATCTAGCAG
CCCCTGGCAGGCCCAGCATTGTGCTCGGATGTGCGATAGGCGGTGGGTGCGATAAGGTGGATTAGTGGAG
GATGGAGGACTGAGTGGCGGGCAAGGGAAGGGGGCGGGAAGATGACTCACCTTGGGCAGTGGGTGGGGGA
TGCGGTATAGGGGATGTATGTGGATGCTGGCGGAGGATAGAAGCTGTAAGCTGAGCTGGTGCCAACGGTG
ACGCTGTGAGAGTGGTCTCGGCGACCCTGACGGCGACTCGGCGTTACCCCGTGTGGCACACCGGACGCGC
GTCGAGTGACGTTGCTGCTATTGTTGTTACCATCATCCTCTCCTCCGACAACCATACACTCAGTGCACAC
CATGCCACTCGAATCCTGCATGCTTATGTGAGTCCTCCCCTTCCCGTGCGCCGCTCTCCAGCTCACATCC
TCGCAGCCATGGACTCAACCCTATCTCGGTCTATTCTTTTGATTTATAAGGGATTTTGCCGATTTCGGCC
TATTGGTTAAAAAAATGAGCTGATTTAACAAAAATTTAACGCGAATTTTAACAAAATATTAACGCTTACA
ATTTCCATTCGCCATTCAGGCTGCGCAACTGTTGGGAAGGGCGATCGGTGCGGGCCTCTTCGCTATTACG
CCAGCTGGCGAAAGGGGGATGTGCTGCAAGGCGATTAAGTTGGGTAACGCCAGGGTTTTCCCAGTCACGA
CGTTGTAAAACGACGGCCAGTGAGCGCGCGTAATACGACTCACTATAGGGCGAATTGGGTACCGGGCCCC
CCCTCGAGGTCGACGGTATCGATAAGCTTGATATCGAATTCCTGCAGCCCGGGGGATCCACTAGTTCTAG
AGCGGCCGCCACCGCGGTGGAGCTCCAGCTTTTGTTCCCTTTAGTGAGGGTTAATTGCGCGCTTGGCGTA
ATCATGGTCATAGCTGTTTCCTGTGTGAAATTGTTATCCGCTCACAATTCCACACAACATACGAGCCGGA
AGCATAAAGTGTAAAGCCTGGGGTGCCTAATGAGTGAGCTAACTCACATTAATTGCGTTGCGCTCACTGC
CCGCTTTCCAGTCGGGAAACCTGTCGTGCCAGCTGCATTAATGAATCGGCCAACGCGCGGGGAGAGGCGG
TTTGCGTATTGGGCGCTCTTCCGCTTCCTCGCTCACTGACTCGCTGCGCTCGGTCGTTCGGCTGCGGCGA
GCGGTATCAGCTCACTCAAAGGCGGTAATACGGTTATCCACAGAATCAGGGGATAACGCAGGAAAGAACA
TGTGAGCAAAAGGCCAGCAAAAGGCCAGGAACCGTAAAAAGGCCGCGTTGCTGGCGTTTTTCCATAGGCT
CCGCCCCCCTGACGAGCATCACAAAAATCGACGCTCAAGTCAGAGGTGGCGAAACCCGACAGGACTATAA
AGATACCAGGCGTTTCCCCCTGGAAGCTCCCTCGTGCGCTCTCCTGTTCCGACCCTGCCGCTTACCGGAT
ACCTGTCCGCCTTTCTCCCTTCGGGAAGCGTGGCGCTTTCTCATAGCTCACGCTGTAGGTATCTCAGTTC
GGTGTAGGTCGTTCGCTCCAAGCTGGGCTGTGTGCACGAACCCCCCGTTCAGCCCGACCGCTGCGCCTTA
TCCGGTAACTATCGTCTTGAGTCCAACCCGGTAAGACACGACTTATCGCCACTGGCAGCAGCCACTGGTA
ACAGGATTAGCAGAGCGAGGTATGTAGGCGGTGCTACAGAGTTCTTGAAGTGGTGGCCTAACTACGGCTA
CACTAGAAGAACAGTATTTGGTATCTGCGCTCTGCTGAAGCCAGTTACCTTCGGAAAAAGAGTTGGTAGC
TCTTGATCCGGCAAACAAACCACCGCTGGTAGCGGTGGTTTTTTTGTTTGCAAGCAGCAGATTACGCGCA
GAAAAAAAGGATCTCAAGAAGATCCTTTGATCTTTTCTACGGGGTCTGACGCTCAGTGGAACGAAAACTC
ACGTTAAGGGATTTTGGTCATGAGATTATCAAAAAGGATCTTCACCTAGATCCTTTTAAATTAAAAATGA
AGTTTTAAATCAATCTAAAGTATATATGAGTAAACTTGGTCTGACAGTTACCAATGCTTAATCAGTGAGG
CACCTATCTCAGCGATCTGTCTATTTCGTTCATCCATAGTTGCCTGACTCCCCGTCGTGTAGATAACTAC
GATACGGGAGGGCTTACCATCTGGCCCCAGTGCTGCAATGATACCGCGAGACCCACGCTCACCGGCTCCA
GATTTATCAGCAATAAACCAGCCAGCCGGAAGGGCCGAGCGCAGAAGTGGTCCTGCAACTTTATCCGCCT
CCATCCAGTCTATTAATTGTTGCCGGGAAGCTAGAGTAAGTAGTTCGCCAGTTAATAGTTTGCGCAACGT
TGTTGCCATTGCTACAGGCATCGTGGTGTCACGCTCGTCGTTTGGTATGGCTTCATTCAGCTCCGGTTCC
CAACGATCAAGGCGAGTTACATGATCCCCCATGTTGTGCAAAAAAGCGGTTAGCTCCTTCGGTCCTCCGA
TCGTTGTCAGAAGTAAGTTGGCCGCAGTGTTATCACTCATGGTTATGGCAGCACTGCATAATTCTCTTAC
TGTCATGCCATCCGTAAGATGCTTTTCTGTGACTGGTGAGTACTCAACCAAGTCATTCTGAGAATAGTGT
ATGCGGCGACCGAGTTGCTCTTGCCCGGCGTCAATACGGGATAATACCGCGCCACATAGCAGAACTTTAA
AAGTGCTCATCATTGGAAAACGTTCTTCGGGGCGAAAACTCTCAAGGATCTTACCGCTGTTGAGATCCAG
TTCGATGTAACCCACTCGTGCACCCAACTGATCTTCAGCATCTTTTACTTTCACCAGCGTTTCTGGGTGA
GCAAAAACAGGAAGGCAAAATGCCGCAAAAAAGGGAATAAGGGCGACACGGAAATGTTGAATACTCATAC
TCTTCCTTTTTCAATATTATTGAAGCATTTATCAGGGTTATTGTCTCATGAGCGGATACATATTTGAATG
TATTTAGAAAAATAAACAAATAGGGGTTCCGCGCACATTTCCCCGAAAAGTGCCACCTGACGCGCCCTGT
